>Addgene plasmid #149556 | pYPQ262m3 | addgene full sequence | sequence record 306141 | Addgene NGS Result
CAATACGCAAACCGCCTCTCCCCGCGCGTTGGCCGATTCATTAATGCAGCTGGCACGACAGGTTTCCCGA
CTGGAAAGCGGGCAGTGAGCGCAACGCAATTAATACGCGTACCGCGAGCCAGGAAGAGTTTGTAGAAACG
CAAAAAGGCCATCCGTCAGGATGGCCTTCTGCTTAGTTTGATGCCTGGCAGTTTATGGCGGGCGTCCTGC
CCGCCACCCTCCGGGCCGTTGCTTCACAACGTTCAAATCCGCTCCCGGCGGATTTGTCCTACTCAGGAGA
GCGTTCACCGACAAACAACAGATAAAACGAAAGGCCCAGTCTTCCGACTGAGCCTTTCGTTTTATTTGAT
GCCTGGCAGTTCCCTACTCTCGCGTTAACGCTTGCATGGATGTTTTCCCAGTCACGACGTTGTAAAACGA
CGGCCAGTCTTAAGCTCGGGCCCCAAATAATGATTTTATTTTGACTGATAGTGACCTGTTCGTTGCAACA
AATTGATGAGCAATGCTTTTTTATAATGCCAACTTTGTACAAAAAAGCAGGCTCCGATGAAACGGACAGC
CGACGGAAGCGAGTTCGAGTCACCAAAGAAGAAGCGGAAAGTCTCTGAAGTCGAGTTTAGCCACGAGTAT
TGGATGAGGCACGCACTGACCCTGGCAAAGCGAGCATGGGATGAAAGAGAAGTCCCCGTGGGCGCCGTGC
TGGTGCACAACAATAGAGTGATCGGAGAGGGATGGAACAGGCCAATCGGCCGCCACGACCCTACCGCACA
CGCAGAGATCATGGCACTGAGGCAGGGAGGCCTGGTCATGCAGAATTACCGCCTGATCGATGCCACCCTG
TATGTGACACTGGAGCCATGCGTGATGTGCGCAGGAGCAATGATCCACAGCAGGATCGGAAGAGTGGTGT
TCGGAGCACGGGACGCCAAGACCGGCGCAGCAGGCTCCCTGATGGATGTGCTGCACCACCCCGGCATGAA
CCACCGGGTGGAGATCACAGAGGGAATCCTGGCAGACGAGTGCGCCGCCCTGCTGAGCGATTTCTTTAGA
ATGCGGAGACAGGAGATCAAGGCCCAGAAGAAGGCACAGAGCTCCACCGACTCTGGAGGATCTAGCGGAG
GATCCTCTGGAAGCGAGACACCAGGCACAAGCGAGTCCGCCACACCAGAGAGCTCCGGCGGCTCCTCCGG
AGGATCCTCTGAGGTGGAGTTTTCCCACGAGTACTGGATGAGACATGCCCTGACCCTGGCCAAGAGGGCA
CGCGATGAGAGGGAGGTGCCTGTGGGAGCCGTGCTGGTGCTGAACAATAGAGTGATCGGCGAGGGCTGGA
ACAGAGCCATCGGCCTGCACGACCCAACAGCCCATGCCGAAATTATGGCCCTGAGACAGGGCGGCCTGGT
CATGCAGAACTACAGACTGATTGACGCCACCCTGTACGTGACATTCGAGCCTTGCGTGATGTGCGCCGGC
GCCATGATCCACTCTAGGATCGGCCGCGTGGTGTTTGGCGTGAGGAACGCAAAAACCGGCGCCGCAGGCT
CCCTGATGGACGTGCTGCACTACCCCGGCATGAATCACCGCGTCGAAATTACCGAGGGAATCCTGGCAGA
TGAATGTGCCGCCCTGCTGTGCTATTTCTTTCGGATGCCTAGACAGGTGTTCAATGCTCAGAAGAAGGCC
CAGAGCTCCACCGACTCCGGAGGATCTAGCGGAGGCTCCTCTGGCTCTGAGACACCTGGCACAAGCGAGA
GCGCAACACCTGAAAGCAGCGGGGGCAGCAGCGGGGGGTCAACCATGGATTACAAGGACCACGACGGGGA
TTACAAGGACCACGACATTGATTACAAGGATGATGATGACAAGATGGCTCCGAAGAAGAAGAGGAAGGTT
GGCATCCACGGGGTGCCAGCTGCTGACAAGAAGTACTCGATCGGCCTCGCTATTGGGACTAACTCTGTTG
GCTGGGCCGTGATCACCGACGAGTACAAGGTGCCCTCAAAGAAGTTCAAGGTCCTGGGCAACACCGATCG
GCATTCCATCAAGAAGAATCTCATTGGCGCTCTCCTGTTCGACAGCGGCGAGACGGCTGAGGCTACGCGG
CTCAAGCGCACCGCCCGCAGGCGGTACACGCGCAGGAAGAATCGCATCTGCTACCTGCAGGAGATTTTCT
CCAACGAGATGGCGAAGGTTGACGATTCTTTCTTCCACAGGCTGGAGGAGTCATTCCTCGTGGAGGAGGA
TAAGAAGCACGAGCGGCATCCAATCTTCGGCAACATTGTCGACGAGGTTGCCTACCACGAGAAGTACCCT
ACGATCTACCATCTGCGGAAGAAGCTCGTGGACTCCACAGATAAGGCGGACCTCCGCCTGATCTACCTCG
CTCTGGCCCACATGATTAAGTTCAGGGGCCATTTCCTGATCGAGGGGGATCTCAACCCGGACAATAGCGA
TGTTGACAAGCTGTTCATCCAGCTCGTGCAGACGTACAACCAGCTCTTCGAGGAGAACCCCATTAATGCG
TCAGGCGTCGACGCGAAGGCTATCCTGTCCGCTAGGCTCTCGAAGTCTCGGAAGCTCGAGAACCTGATCG
CCCAGCTGCCGGGCGAGAAGAAGAACGGCCTGTTCGGGAATCTCATTGCGCTCAGCCTGGGGCTCACGCC
CAACTTCAAGTCGAATTTCGATCTCGCTGAGGACGCCAAGCTGCAGCTCTCCAAGGACACATACGACGAT
GACCTGGATAACCTCCTGGCCCAGATCGGCGATCAGTACGCGGACCTGTTCCTCGCTGCCAAGAATCTGT
CGGACGCCATCCTCCTGTCTGATATTCTCAGGGTGAACACCGAGATTACGAAGGCTCCGCTCTCAGCCTC
CATGATCAAGCGCTACGACGAGCACCATCAGGATCTGACCCTCCTGAAGGCGCTGGTCAGGCAGCAGCTC
CCCGAGAAGTACAAGGAGATCTTCTTCGATCAGTCGAAGAACGGCTACGCTGGGTACATTGACGGCGGGG
CCTCTCAGGAGGAGTTCTACAAGTTCATCAAGCCGATTCTGGAGAAGATGGACGGCACGGAGGAGCTGCT
GGTGAAGCTCAAGCGCGAGGACCTCCTGAGGAAGCAGCGGACATTCGATAACGGCAGCATCCCACACCAG
ATTCATCTCGGGGAGCTGCACGCTATCCTGAGGAGGCAGGAGGACTTCTACCCTTTCCTCAAGGATAACC
GCGAGAAGATCGAGAAGATTCTGACTTTCAGGATCCCGTACTACGTCGGCCCACTCGCTAGGGGCAACTC
CCGCTTCGCTTGGATGACCCGCAAGTCAGAGGAGACGATCACGCCGTGGAACTTCGAGGAGGTGGTCGAC
AAGGGCGCTAGCGCTCAGTCGTTCATCGAGAGGATGACGAATTTCGACAAGAACCTGCCAAATGAGAAGG
TGCTCCCTAAGCACTCGCTCCTGTACGAGTACTTCACAGTCTACAACGAGCTGACTAAGGTGAAGTATGT
GACCGAGGGCATGAGGAAGCCGGCTTTCCTGTCTGGGGAGCAGAAGAAGGCCATCGTGGACCTCCTGTTC
AAGACCAACCGGAAGGTCACGGTTAAGCAGCTCAAGGAGGACTACTTCAAGAAGATTGAGTGCTTCGATT
CGGTCGAGATCTCTGGCGTTGAGGACCGCTTCAACGCCTCCCTGGGGACCTACCACGATCTCCTGAAGAT
CATTAAGGATAAGGACTTCCTGGACAACGAGGAGAATGAGGATATCCTCGAGGACATTGTGCTGACACTC
ACTCTGTTCGAGGACCGGGAGATGATCGAGGAGCGCCTGAAGACTTACGCCCATCTCTTCGATGACAAGG
TCATGAAGCAGCTCAAGAGGAGGAGGTACACCGGCTGGGGGAGGCTGAGCAGGAAGCTCATCAACGGCAT
TCGGGACAAGCAGTCCGGGAAGACGATCCTCGACTTCCTGAAGAGCGATGGCTTCGCGAACCGCAATTTC
ATGCAGCTGATTCACGATGACAGCCTCACATTCAAGGAGGATATCCAGAAGGCTCAGGTGAGCGGCCAGG
GGGACTCGCTGCACGAGCATATCGCGAACCTCGCTGGCTCGCCAGCTATCAAGAAGGGGATTCTGCAGAC
CGTGAAGGTTGTGGACGAGCTGGTGAAGGTCATGGGCAGGCACAAGCCTGAGAACATCGTCATTGAGATG
GCCCGGGAGAATCAGACCACGCAGAAGGGCCAGAAGAACTCACGCGAGAGGATGAAGAGGATCGAGGAGG
GCATTAAGGAGCTGGGGTCCCAGATCCTCAAGGAGCACCCGGTGGAGAACACGCAGCTGCAGAATGAGAA
GCTCTACCTGTACTACCTCCAGAATGGCCGCGATATGTATGTGGACCAGGAGCTGGATATTAACAGGCTC
AGCGATTACGACGTCGATCATATCGTTCCACAGTCATTCCTGAAGGATGACTCCATTGACAACAAGGTCC
TCACCAGGTCGGACAAGAACCGGGGCAAGTCTGATAATGTTCCTTCAGAGGAGGTCGTTAAGAAGATGAA
GAACTACTGGCGCCAGCTCCTGAATGCCAAGCTGATCACGCAGCGGAAGTTCGATAACCTCACAAAGGCT
GAGAGGGGCGGGCTCTCTGAGCTGGACAAGGCGGGCTTCATCAAGAGGCAGCTGGTCGAGACACGGCAGA
TCACTAAGCACGTTGCGCAGATTCTCGACTCACGGATGAACACTAAGTACGATGAGAATGACAAGCTGAT
CCGCGAGGTGAAGGTCATCACCCTGAAGTCAAAGCTCGTCTCCGACTTCAGGAAGGATTTCCAGTTCTAC
AAGGTTCGGGAGATCAACAATTACCACCATGCCCATGACGCGTACCTGAACGCGGTGGTCGGCACAGCTC
TGATCAAGAAGTACCCAAAGCTCGAGAGCGAGTTCGTGTACGGGGACTACAAGGTTTACGATGTGAGGAA
GATGATCGCCAAGTCGGAGCAGGAGATTGGCAAGGCTACCGCCAAGTACTTCTTCTACTCTAACATTATG
AATTTCTTCAAGACAGAGATCACTCTGGCCAATGGCGAGATCCGGAAGCGCCCCCTCATCGAGACGAACG
GCGAGACGGGGGAGATCGTGTGGGACAAGGGCAGGGATTTCGCGACCGTCAGGAAGGTTCTCTCCATGCC
ACAAGTGAATATCGTCAAGAAGACAGAGATACAAACGGTTGGTCAGAACGGGGGTCTTTTCGATGATAAC
CCAAAATCCCCGCTTGAGGTGACCCCTTCAAAGCTGGTGCCACTCAAAAAGGAATTGAATCCAAAAAAGT
ATGGCGGATACCAAAAGCCTACAACGGCGTATCCCGTCCTCTTGATTACGGATACAAAGCAACTTATTCC
TATATCCGTTATGAATAAAAAACAGTTCGAGCAGAACCCTGTTAAGTTCCTGCGGGATAGAGGCTATCAA
CAAGTGGGCAAGAACGATTTTATTAAGCTTCCTAAATATACGCTCGTGGATATTGGAGACGGCATAAAAA
GACTTTGGGCTTCCTCGAAAGAAATACATAAGGGCAACCAACTCGTCGTCTCAAAAAAGTCTCAGATCCT
TCTTTATCATGCGCACCACCTTGATTCAGACCTCTCAAACGATTATCTTCAGAACCATAATCAGCAGTTT
GACGTGCTCTTCAACGAGATAATTTCATTCTCTAAAAAGTGCAAGCTCGGGAAGGAGCACATACAGAAAA
TCGAAAACGTCTATTCTAACAAAAAGAACTCAGCCTCCATAGAGGAGTTGGCAGAATCATTCATAAAGCT
CCTGGGCTTTACTCAGCTGGGCGCCACATCACCGTTTAACTTTCTGGGAGTCAAACTCAATCAAAAGCAG
TATAAGGGCAAAAAGGACTATATTCTCCCCTGTACCGAAGGAACTCTCATCAGGCAATCCATTACAGGGT
TGTACGAAACAAGGGTCGACCTCTCAAAAATAGGAGAGGACAAGCGGCCAGCGGCGACGAAGAAGGCGGG
GCAGGCGAAGAAGAAGAAGTGAGCTCAGAGCTTTCGTTCGTATCATCGGTTTCGACAACGTTCGTCAAGT
TCAATGCATCAGTTTCATTGCGCACACACCAGAATCCTACTGAGTTTGAGTATTATGGCATTGGGAAAAC
TGTTTTTCTTGTACCATTTGTTGTGCTTGTAATTTACTGTGTTTTTTATTCGGTTTTCGCTATCGAACTG
TGAAATGGAAATGGATGGAGAAGAGTTAATGAATGATATGGTCCTTTTGTTCATTCTCAAATTAATATTA
TTTGTTTTTTCTCTTATTTGTTGTGTGTTGAATTTGAAATTATAAGAGATATGCAAACATTTTGTTTTGA
GTAAAAATGTGTCAAATCGTGGCCTCTAATGACCGAAGTTAATATGAGGAGTAAAACACTTGTAGTTGTA
CCATTATGCTTATTCACTAGGCAACAAATATATTTTCAGACCTAGAAAAGCTGCAAATGTTACTGAATAC
AAGTATGTCCTCTTGTGTTTTAGACATTTATGAACTTTCCTTTATGTAATTTTCCAGAATCCTTGTCAGA
TTCTAATCATTGCTTTATAATTATAGTTATACTCATGGATTTGTAGTTGAGTATGAAAATATTTTTTAAT
GCATTTTATGACTTGCCAATTGTTCCGGAACTCTAGATAAGCTTACCGGAAAGGGCGAATTCGCAACTTT
GTATACAAAAGTTGAACGAGAAACGTAAAATGATATAAATATCAATATATTAAATTAGATTTTGCATAAA
AAACAGACTACATAATACTGTAAAACACAACATATCCAGTCACTATGCCATCCAGCTGATATCCCCTATA
GTGAGTCGTATTACATGGTCATAGCTGTTTCCTGGCAGCTCTGGCCCGTGTCTCAAAATCTCTGATGTTA
CATTGCACAAGATAAAAATATATCATCATGCCTCCTCTGGACCAGCCAGGACAGAAATGCCTCGACTTCG
CTGCTACCCAAGGTTGCCGGGTGACGCACACCGTGGAAACGGATGAAGGCACGAACCCAGTGGACATAAG
CCTGTTCGGTTCGTAAGCTGTAATGCAAGTAGCGTATGCGCTCACGCAACTGGTCCAGAACCTTGACCGA
ACGCAGCGGTGGTAACGGCGCAGTGGCGGTTTTCATGGCTTGTTATGACTGTTTTTTTGGGGTACAGTCT
ATGCCTCGGGCATCCAAGCAGCAAGCGCGTTACGCCGTGGGTCGATGTTTGATGTTATGGAGCAGCAACG
ATGTTACGCAGCAGGGCAGTCGCCCTAAAACAAAGTTAAACATTATGAGGGAAGCGGTGATCGCCGAAGT
ATCGACTCAACTATCAGAGGTAGTTGGCGTCATCGAGCGCCATCTCGAACCGACGTTGCTGGCCGTACAT
TTGTACGGCTCCGCAGTGGATGGCGGCCTGAAGCCACACAGTGATATTGATTTGCTGGTTACGGTGACCG
TAAGGCTTGATGAAACAACGCGGCGAGCTTTGATCAACGACCTTTTGGAAACTTCGGCTTCCCCTGGAGA
GAGCGAGATTCTCCGCGCTGTAGAAGTCACCATTGTTGTGCACGACGACATCATTCCGTGGCGTTATCCA
GCTAAGCGCGAACTGCAATTTGGAGAATGGCAGCGCAATGACATTCTTGCAGGTATCTTCGAGCCAGCCA
CGATCGACATTGATCTGGCTATCTTGCTGACAAAAGCAAGAGAACATAGCGTTGCCTTGGTAGGTCCAGC
GGCGGAGGAACTCTTTGATCCGGTTCCTGAACAGGATCTATTTGAGGCGCTAAATGAAACCTTAACGCTA
TGGAACTCGCCGCCCGACTGGGCTGGCGATGAGCGAAATGTAGTGCTTACGTTGTCCCGCATTTGGTACA
GCGCAGTAACCGGCAAAATCGCGCCGAAGGATGTCGCTGCCGACTGGGCAATGGAGCGCCTGCCGGCCCA
GTATCAGCCCGTCATACTTGAAGCTAGACAGGCTTATCTTGGACAAGAAGAAGATCGCTTGGCCTCGCGC
GCAGATCAGTTGGAAGAATTTGTCCACTACGTGAAAGGCGAGATCACCAAGGTAGTCGGCAAATAACCCT
CGAGCCACCCATGACCAAAATCCCTTAACGTGAGTTACGCGTCGTTCCACTGAGCGTCAGACCCCGTAGA
AAAGATCAAAGGATCTTCTTGAGATCCTTTTTTTCTGCGCGTAATCTGCTGCTTGCAAACAAAAAAACCA
CCGCTACCAGCGGTGGTTTGTTTGCCGGATCAAGAGCTACCAACTCTTTTTCCGAAGGTAACTGGCTTCA
GCAGAGCGCAGATACCAAATACTGTTCTTCTAGTGTAGCCGTAGTTAGGCCACCACTTCAAGAACTCTGT
AGCACCGCCTACATACCTCGCTCTGCTAATCCTGTTACCAGTGGCTGCTGCCAGTGGCGATAAGTCGTGT
CTTACCGGGTTGGACTCAAGACGATAGTTACCGGATAAGGCGCAGCGGTCGGGCTGAACGGGGGGTTCGT
GCACACAGCCCAGCTTGGAGCGAACGACCTACACCGAACTGAGATACCTACAGCGTGAGCTATGAGAAAG
CGCCACGCTTCCCGAAGGGAGAAAGGCGGACAGGTATCCGGTAAGCGGCAGGGTCGGAACAGGAGAGCGC
ACGAGGGAGCTTCCAGGGGGAAACGCCTGGTATCTTTATAGTCCTGTCGGGTTTCGCCACCTCTGACTTG
AGCGTCGATTTTTGTGATGCTCGTCAGGGGGGCGGAGCCTATGGAAAAACGCCAGCAACGCGGCCTTTTT
ACGGTTCCTGGCCTTTTGCTGGCCTTTTGCTCACATGTTCTTTCCTGCGTTATCCCCTGATTCTGTGGAT
AACCGTATTACCGCCTTTGAGTGAGCTGATACCGCTCGCCGCAGCCGAACGACCGAGCGCAGCGAGTCAG
TGAGCGAGGAAGCGGAAGAGCGCC
Features (pLannotate 1.2.2; 16 found; start..end, strand, type, name):
    143..170     -  terminator     rrnB T2 terminator: transcription terminator T2 from the E. coli rrnB gene
    302..345     +  terminator     rrnB T1 terminator: Escherichia coli rrnB; transcription terminator T1 from the E. coli rrnB gene
    392..428     -  CDS            lacZα (fragment): LacZα fragment of β-galactosidase; lacZ fragment
    444..543     +  protein_bind   attL1: mutant version of attL; recombination site for the Gateway® LR reaction LR Clonase™
    604..1080    +  CDS            tadA: TADA_ECOLI - Also known as yfhC. Experimental evidence at protein level: Swiss-Prot protein existence level 1. Catalyzes the deamination of adenosine to inosine at the wobble position 34 of tRNA(Arg2). Essential for cell viability. From Escherichia coli (strain K12).
   1201..1692    +  CDS            tadA: TADA_ECOLI - Also known as yfhC. Experimental evidence at protein level: Swiss-Prot protein existence level 1. Catalyzes the deamination of adenosine to inosine at the wobble position 34 of tRNA(Arg2). Essential for cell viability. From Escherichia coli (strain K12).
   1840..1859    +  CDS            2xFLAG (fragment): two tandem FLAG® epitope tags
   1915..5991    +  CDS            cas9: CAS9_STRP1 - Also known as csn1 From Streptococcus pyogenes serotype M1.
   6049..6672    +  terminator     E9 terminator: terminator and polyadenylation signal from the pea rbcS-E9 gene
   6714..6837    +  protein_bind   attR5: mutant version of attR; recombination site for the Gateway® LR reaction LR Clonase™
   6855..6873    -  promoter       T7 promoter: promoter for bacteriophage T7 RNA polymerase
   7063..7086    +  promoter       Pc promoter (fragment): intI1 (promoter lies within the coding sequence); class 1 integron promoter
   7262..7318    +  CDS            GmR (fragment): gentamycin acetyltransferase; aacC1; confers resistance to gentamycin
   7325..8116    +  CDS            SmR: aminoglycoside adenylyltransferase (Murphy, 1985); aadA; confers resistance to spectinomycin and streptomycin
   8209..8797    +  rep_origin     ori: high-copy-number ColE1/pMB1/pBR322/pUC origin of replication
   8980..88      +  CDS            lacI (fragment) (across the origin): lac repressor; lacI; The lac repressor binds to the lac operator to inhibit transcription in E. coli. This inhibition can be relieved by adding lactose or isopropyl-β-D-thiogalactopyranoside (IPTG).
