[The description below was written by a language model from this plasmid's Addgene catalogue record and pLannotate feature annotations shown in this document.]
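Description:
pYPQ262m3 is an 8,984 bp Gateway entry clone built on the pYPQ165 backbone and catalogued as a plant expression/CRISPR vector. It is propagated in E. coli from a high-copy ColE1/pUC-type origin and selected with spectinomycin through an aadA (SmR) aminoglycoside adenylyltransferase gene. Short remnants of a gentamicin resistance gene, an integron Pc promoter, lacZα and lacI also appear in the annotation, but only as fragments. rrnB T1 and T2 terminators sit upstream of the cloning region, insulating it from read-through transcription in bacteria.

The payload lies between attL1 and attR5 recombination sites, which allow it to be transferred by LR recombination, typically in a multisite reaction with other entry clones, into a destination vector. It encodes an ABE7.10-type adenine base editor: two tandem copies of the E. coli tRNA adenosine deaminase TadA (one wild-type, one evolved mutant) fused upstream of iSpyMacCas9. A partial FLAG-tag match is annotated between the deaminases and the Cas9 portion. iSpyMacCas9 is a Streptococcus pyogenes Cas9 derivative carrying the PAM-interacting domain of Streptococcus macacae Cas9 plus the R221K and N394K substitutions. The D10A mutation makes it a nickase, as base editing requires. The coding sequence is followed by the pea rbcS-E9 terminator and polyadenylation signal. No plant promoter is annotated within the cassette, so the promoter is presumably supplied by the destination vector, though the record does not say so. The construct is intended for A-to-G base editing in plants at targets flanked by A-rich NAAR PAMs, which extends editing beyond the NGG sites recognised by standard SpCas9.
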