Addgene plasmid #149556: pYPQ262m3
Purpose: Gateway entry clone for CRISPR-iSpyMacCas9 ABE7.10 A-G base editing at NAAR PAMs
Depositing lab: Yiping Qi. Depositing organization: University of Maryland, College Park. Publication: Expanding plant genome-editing scope by an engineered iSpyMacCas9 system that targets A-rich PAM sequences. Sretenovic S, Yin D, Levav A, Selengut JD, Mount SM, Qi Y. Plant Commun. 2020 Jul 22;2(2):100101. doi: 10.1016/j.xplc.2020.100101. eCollection 2021 Mar 8. PubMed 33898973.
Backbone
  Vector backbone: pYPQ165
  Total vector size (bp): 8984
  Vector type: Plant Expression, CRISPR
Growth in bacteria
  Bacterial resistance: Spectinomycin, 50 μg/mL
  Growth temperature: 37°C
  Growth strain: DH5alpha
  Copy number: High Copy
Gene/Insert
  Gene/Insert name: ecTadAwt-ecTadAmut-ziSpyMacCas9(D10A)
  Mutation: D10A, R221K, N394K, Protospacer interacting domain form Streptococcus macacae
Terms and licenses: Academic/Nonprofit Terms; Industry Terms: Not Available to Industry
How to cite: pYPQ262m3 was a gift from Yiping Qi (Addgene plasmid # 149556 ; http://n2t.net/addgene:149556 ; RRID:Addgene_149556)
